>Addgene plasmid #185340 | pCDNA3-AUP1-FLAG-DATDCUE | addgene full sequence | sequence record 428773 | Addgene NGS Result
GCTCTGCTGAAGCCAGTTACCTTCGGAAAAAGAGTTGGTAGCTCTTGATCCGGCAAACAAACCACCGCTG
GTAGCGGTGGTTTTTTTGTTTGCAAGCAGCAGATTACGCGCAGAAAAAAAGGATCTCAAGAAGATCCTTT
GATCTTTTCTACGGGGTCTGACGCTCAGTGGAACGAAAACTCACGTTAAGGGATTTTGGTCATGAGATTA
TCAAAAAGGATCTTCACCTAGATCCTTTTAAATTAAAAATGAAGTTTTAAATCAATCTAAAGTATATATG
AGTAAACTTGGTCTGACAGTTACCAATGCTTAATCAGTGAGGCACCTATCTCAGCGATCTGTCTATTTCG
TTCATCCATAGTTGCCTGACTCCCCGTCGTGTAGATAACTACGATACGGGAGGGCTTACCATCTGGCCCC
AGTGCTGCAATGATACCGCGAGACCCACGCTCACCGGCTCCAGATTTATCAGCAATAAACCAGCCAGCCG
GAAGGGCCGAGCGCAGAAGTGGTCCTGCAACTTTATCCGCCTCCATCCAGTCTATTAATTGTTGCCGGGA
AGCTAGAGTAAGTAGTTCGCCAGTTAATAGTTTGCGCAACGTTGTTGCCATTGCTACAGGCATCGTGGTG
TCACGCTCGTCGTTTGGTATGGCTTCATTCAGCTCCGGTTCCCAACGATCAAGGCGAGTTACATGATCCC
CCATGTTGTGCAAAAAAGCGGTTAGCTCCTTCGGTCCTCCGATCGTTGTCAGAAGTAAGTTGGCCGCAGT
GTTATCACTCATGGTTATGGCAGCACTGCATAATTCTCTTACTGTCATGCCATCCGTAAGATGCTTTTCT
GTGACTGGTGAGTACTCAACCAAGTCATTCTGAGAATAGTGTATGCGGCGACCGAGTTGCTCTTGCCCGG
CGTCAATACGGGATAATACCGCGCCACATAGCAGAACTTTAAAAGTGCTCATCATTGGAAAACGTTCTTC
GGGGCGAAAACTCTCAAGGATCTTACCGCTGTTGAGATCCAGTTCGATGTAACCCACTCGTGCACCCAAC
TGATCTTCAGCATCTTTTACTTTCACCAGCGTTTCTGGGTGAGCAAAAACAGGAAGGCAAAATGCCGCAA
AAAAGGGAATAAGGGCGACACGGAAATGTTGAATACTCATACTCTTCCTTTTTCAATATTATTGAAGCAT
TTATCAGGGTTATTGTCTCATGAGCGGATACATATTTGAATGTATTTAGAAAAATAAACAAATAGGGGTT
CCGCGCACATTTCCCCGAAAAGTGCCACCTGACGTCGACGGATCGGGAGATCTCCCGATCCCCTATGGTG
CACTCTCAGTACAATCTGCTCTGATGCCGCATAGTTAAGCCAGTATCTGCTCCCTGCTTGTGTGTTGGAG
GTCGCTGAGTAGTGCGCGAGCAAAATTTAAGCTACAACAAGGCAAGGCTTGACCGACAATTGCATGAAGA
ATCTGCTTAGGGTTAGGCGTTTTGCGCTGCTTCGCGATGTACGGGCCAGATATACGCGTTGACATTGATT
ATTGACTAGTTATTAATAGTAATCAATTACGGGGTCATTAGTTCATAGCCCATATATGGAGTTCCGCGTT
ACATAACTTACGGTAAATGGCCCGCCTGGCTGACCGCCCAACGACCCCCGCCCATTGACGTCAATAATGA
CGTATGTTCCCATAGTAACGCCAATAGGGACTTTCCATTGACGTCAATGGGTGGAGTATTTACGGTAAAC
TGCCCACTTGGCAGTACATCAAGTGTATCATATGCCAAGTACGCCCCCTATTGACGTCAATGACGGTAAA
TGGCCCGCCTGGCATTATGCCCAGTACATGACCTTATGGGACTTTCCTACTTGGCAGTACATCTACGTAT
TAGTCATCGCTATTACCATGGTGATGCGGTTTTGGCAGTACATCAATGGGCGTGGATAGCGGTTTGACTC
ACGGGGATTTCCAAGTCTCCACCCCATTGACGTCAATGGGAGTTTGTTTTGGCACCAAAATCAACGGGAC
TTTCCAAAATGTCGTAACAACTCCGCCCCATTGACGCAAATGGGCGGTAGGCGTGTACGGTGGGAGGTCT
ATATAAGCAGAGCTCTCTGGCTAACTAGAGAACCCACTGCTTACTGGCTTATCGAAATTAATACGACTCA
CTATAGGGAGACCCAAGCTTGGTACCGAGCTCGGATCCACTAGTAACGGCCGCCAGTGTGCTGGAATTCA
TGGAGCTTCCCTCAGGGCCGGGGCCGGAGCGGCTCTTTGACTCGCACCGTCTTCCGGGTGACTGCTTCCT
ACTGCTCGTGCTGCTGCTCTACGCGCCAGTCGGGTTCTGCCTCCTCGTCCTGCGCCTCTTTCTCGGGATC
CACGTCTTCCTGGTCAGCTGCGCGCTGCCAGACAGCGTCCTTCGCAGATTCGTAGTGCGGACCATGTGTG
CGGTGCTAGGGCTCGTGGCCCGGCAGGAGGACTCCGGACTCCGGGATCACAGTGTCAGAGAATTCGTAGC
TTTCATGCCTGAAGACATCACCAAGGGAACTCAGTCCCTACCCACAGCCTCTGCCTCCAAGTTTCCCAGC
TCTGGCCCGGTGACCCCTAAGCCAACAGCCCTAACATTTGCCAAGTCTTCCTGGGCCCGGCAGGAGAGCC
TGCAGGAGCGCAAGCAAGCACTATATGAATACGCAAGAAGGAGATTCACAGAGAGACGAGCCCAGGAGGC
TGACCTCGAGGTCGAGGACTACAAGGACGACGATGACAAGATCTTCGAGCACCACCACCACCACCACTGA
GATCCGGCTGCTAACAAAGCCCGAAAGGAAGCTGAGTTGGCTGCTCTAGAGGGCCCTATTCTATAGTGTC
ACCTAAATGCTAGAGCTCGCTGATCAGCCTCGACTGTGCCTTCTAGTTGCCAGCCATCTGTTGTTTGCCC
CTCCCCCGTGCCTTCCTTGACCCTGGAAGGTGCCACTCCCACTGTCCTTTCCTAATAAAATGAGGAAATT
GCATCGCATTGTCTGAGTAGGTGTCATTCTATTCTGGGGGGTGGGGTGGGGCAGGACAGCAAGGGGGAGG
ATTGGGAAGACAATAGCAGGCATGCTGGGGATGCGGTGGGCTCTATGGCTTCTGAGGCGGAAAGAACCAG
CTGGGGCTCTAGGGGGTATCCCC
[124 nt withheld, positions 3174-3297]
C
[91 nt withheld, positions 3299-3389]
A
[49 nt withheld, positions 3391-3439]
CCTTTGACGTTGGAGTCCACGTTCTTT
[37 nt withheld, positions 3467-3503]
ACCCTATCTCGGTCTATTCTTTTGATTTATAAGGGATTTTGCCGATTTCGGCCTATTGGTTAAAAAATGA
GCTGATTTAACAAAAATTTAACGCGAATTAATTCTGTGGAATGTGTGTCAGTTATGGTGTGGAAAGTCCC
CAGGCTCCCCAGCAGGCAGAAGTATGCAAAGCATGCATCTCAATTAGTCAGCAACCAGGTGTGGAAAGTC
CCCAGGCTCCCCAGCAGGCAGAAGTATGCAAAGCATGCATCTCAATTAGTCAGCAACCATAGTCCCGCCC
CTAACTCCGCCCATCCCGCCCCTAACTCCGCCCAGTTCCGCCCATTCTCCGCCCCATGGCTGACTAATTT
TTTTTATTTATGCAGAGGCCGAGGCCGCCTCTGCCTCTGAGCTATTCCAGAAGTAGTGAGGAGGCTTTTT
TGGAGGCCTAGGCTTTTGCAAAAAGCTCCCGGGAGCTTGTATATCCATTTTCGGATCTGATCAAGAGACA
GGATGAGGATCGTTTCGCATGATTGAACAAGATGGATTGCACGCAGGTTCTCCGGCCGCTTGGGTGGAGA
GGCTATTCGGCTATGACTGGGCACAACAGACAATCGGCTGCTCTGATGCCGCCGTGTTCCGGCTGTCAGC
GCAGGGGCGCCCGGTTCTTTTTGTCAAGACCGACCTGTCCGGTGCCCTGAATGAACTGCAGGACGAGGCA
GCGCGGCTATCGTGGCTGGCCACGACGGGCGTTCCTTGCGCAGCTGTGCTCGACGTTGTCACTGAAGCGG
GAAGGGACTGGCTGCTATTGGGCGAAGTGCCGGGGCAGGATCTCCTGTCATCTCACCTTGCTCCTGCCGA
GAAAGTATCCATCATGGCTGATGCAATGCGGCGGCTGCATACGCTTGATCCGGCTACCTGCCCATTCGAC
CACCAAGCGAAACATCGCATCGAGCGAGCACGTACTCGGATGGAAGCCGGTCTTGTCGATCAGGATGATC
TGGACGAAGAGCATCAGGGGCTCGCGCCAGCCGAACTGTTCGCCAGGCTCAAGGCGCGCATGCCCGACGG
CGAGGATCTCGTCGTGACCCATGGCGATGCCTGCTTGCCGAATATCATGGTGGAAAATGGCCGCTTTTCT
GGATTCATCGACTGTGGCCGGCTGGGTGTGGCGGACCGCTATCAGGACATAGCGTTGGCTACCCGTGATA
TTGCTGAAGAGCTTGGCGGCGAATGGGCTGACCGCTTCCTCGTGCTTTACGGTATCGCCGCTCCCGATTC
GCAGCGCATCGCCTTCTATCGCCTTCTTGACGAGTTCTTCTGAGCGGGACTCTGGGGTTCGAAATGACCG
ACCAAGCGACGCCCAACCTGCCATCACGAGATTTCGATTCCACCGCCGCCTTCTATGAAAGGTTGGGCTT
CGGAATCGTTTTCCGGGACGCCGGCTGGATGATCCTCCAGCGCGGGGATCTCATGCTGGAGTTCTTCGCC
CACCCCAACTTGTTTATTGCAGCTTATAATGGTTACAAATAAAGCAATAGCATCACAAATTTCACAAATA
AAGCATTTTTTTCACTGCATTCTAGTTGTGGTTTGTCCAAACTCATCAATGTATCTTATCATGTCTGTAT
ACCGTCGACCTCTAGCTAGAGCTTGGCGTAATCATGGTCATAGCTGTTTCCTGTGTGAAATTGTTATCCG
CTCACAATTCCACACAACATACGAGCCGGAAGCATAAAGTGTAAAGCCTGGGGTGCCTAATGAGTGAGCT
AACTCACATTAATTGCGTTGCGCTCACTGCCCGCTTTCCAGTCGGGAAACCTGTCGTGCCAGCTGCATTA
ATGAATCGGCCAACGCGCGGGGAGAGGCGGTTTGCGTATTGGGCGCTCTTCCGCTTCCTCGCTCACTGAC
TCGCTGCGCTCGGTCGTTCGGCTGCGGCGAGCGGTATCAGCTCACTCAAAGGCGGTAATACGGTTATCCA
CAGAATCAGGGGATAACGCAGGAAAGAACATGTGAGCAAAAGGCCAGCAAAAGGCCAGGAACCGTAAAAA
GGCCGCGTTGCTGGCGTTTTTCCATAGGCTCCGCCCCCCTGACGAGCATCACAAAAATCGACGCTCAAGT
CAGAGGTGGCGAAACCCGACAGGACTATAAAGATACCAGGCGTTTCCCCCTGGAAGCTCCCTCGTGCGCT
CTCCTGTTCCGACCCTGCCGCTTACCGGATACCTGTCCGCCTTTCTCCCTTCGGGAAGCGTGGCGCTTTC
TCATAGCTCACGCTGTAGGTATCTCAGTTCGGTGTAGGTCGTTCGCTCCAAGCTGGGCTGTGTGCACGAA
CCCCCCGTTCAGCCCGACCGCTGCGCCTTATCCGGTAACTATCGTCTTGAGTCCAACCCGGTAAGACACG
ACTTATCGCCACTGGCAGCAGCCACTGGTAACAGGATTAGCAGAGCGAGGTATGTAGGCGGTGCTACAGA
GTTCTTGAAGTGGTGGCCTAACTACGGCTACACTAGAAGAACAGTATTTGGTATCTGC
Features (pLannotate 1.2.2; 25 found; start..end, strand, type, name):
    300..1160    -  CDS            AmpR: β-lactamase; bla; confers resistance to ampicillin, carbenicillin, and related antibiotics
   1161..1265    -  promoter       AmpR promoter: bla
   1324..1376    -  misc_feature   bom (fragment): basis of mobility region from pBR322
   1531..1910    +  enhancer       CMV enhancer: human cytomegalovirus immediate early enhancer
   1911..2114    +  promoter       CMV promoter: human cytomegalovirus (CMV) immediate early promoter
   2110..2143    +  LTR            5' LTR (truncated) (fragment): truncated 5' long terminal repeat (LTR) from HIV-1
   2159..2177    +  promoter       T7 promoter: promoter for bacteriophage T7 RNA polymerase
   2261..2518    +  CDS            aup1 (fragment): AUP1_DANRE - Experimental evidence at transcript level: Swiss-Prot protein existence level 2. Plays a role in the translocation of terminally misfolded proteins from the endoplasmic reticulum lumen to the cytoplasm and their degradation by the proteasome (By similarity). Plays a role in lipid droplet formation (By similarity). Induces lipid droplet clustering (By similarity). From Danio rerio (Zebrafish) (Brachydanio rerio).
   2516..2716    +  CDS            aup1 (fragment): AUP1_XENTR - Experimental evidence at transcript level: Swiss-Prot protein existence level 2. Plays a role in the translocation of terminally misfolded proteins from the endoplasmic reticulum lumen to the cytoplasm and their degradation by the proteasome (By similarity). Plays a role in lipid droplet formation (By similarity). Induces lipid droplet clustering (By similarity). From Xenopus tropicalis (Western clawed frog) (Silurana tropicalis).
   2750..2770    +  CDS            FLAG (fragment): FLAG® epitope tag, followed by an enterokinase cleavage site
   2780..2797    +  CDS            9xHis (fragment): 9xHis affinity tag
   2807..2845    +  CDS            SET1 (fragment): solubility-enhancement tag derived from T7 phage gene 10B
   2860..2878    -  promoter       SP6 promoter: promoter for bacteriophage SP6 RNA polymerase
   2904..3128    +  polyA_signal   bGH poly(A) signal: bovine growth hormone polyadenylation signal
   3132..3153    +  promoter       SV40 promoter (fragment): SV40 enhancer and early promoter
   3174..3602    +  rep_origin     f1 ori (sequence partly withheld): f1 bacteriophage origin of replication; arrow indicates direction of (+) strand synthesis
   3616..3945    +  promoter       SV40 promoter: SV40 enhancer and early promoter
   4012..4803    +  CDS            neo: KKA2_KLEPN - Also known as kan, nptII. Experimental evidence at protein level: Swiss-Prot protein existence level 1. Resistance to kanamycin, neomycin, paromomycin, ribostamycin, butirosin and gentamicin B. From Klebsiella pneumoniae.
   4827..4985    +  CDS            ble (fragment): BLE_KLEPN - Experimental evidence at protein level: Swiss-Prot protein existence level 1. Binding protein with a strong affinity to the bleomycin family of antibiotics. Binds to CL990; an antimitotic-antibiotic compound. From Klebsiella pneumoniae.
   4980..5101    +  polyA_signal   SV40 poly(A) signal: SV40 polyadenylation signal
   5174..5190    -  protein_bind   lac operator: The lac repressor binds to the lac operator to inhibit transcription in E. coli. This inhibition can be relieved by adding lactose or isopropyl-β-D-thiogalactopyranoside (IPTG). lac repressor encoded by lacI
   5198..5228    -  promoter       lac promoter: promoter for the E. coli lac operon
   5243..5264    -  protein_bind   CAP binding site: CAP binding activates transcription in the presence of cAMP. E. coli catabolite activator protein
   5277..5369    -  CDS            lacI (fragment): lac repressor; lacI; The lac repressor binds to the lac operator to inhibit transcription in E. coli. This inhibition can be relieved by adding lactose or isopropyl-β-D-thiogalactopyranoside (IPTG).
   5552..129     -  rep_origin     ori (across the origin): high-copy-number ColE1/pMB1/pBR322/pUC origin of replication
