[The description below was written by a language model from this plasmid's Addgene catalogue record and pLannotate feature annotations shown in this document.]
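Description:
pCDNA3-AUP1-FLAG-DATDCUE is a mammalian expression plasmid of about 6 kb, built on a pcDNA3-FLAG backbone, that encodes a truncated form of human AUP1. The insert lacks amino acids 90–337, which removes the acyltransferase and CUE domains. It was cloned between BamHI and XhoI sites so that it reads into backbone-encoded C-terminal FLAG and 6xHis tags. In the feature table the AUP1 coding region appears as two adjacent short fragments matched to zebrafish and Xenopus AUP1 orthologues. These labels reflect automated homology matching and are consistent with the two retained portions of the human protein flanking the internal deletion. They are followed by the FLAG and His tag hits. Small fragment annotations nearby, such as the truncated HIV-1 LTR and SET1 hits, are most likely spurious matches to backbone or linker sequence.

Expression in mammalian cells is driven by the CMV immediate early enhancer and promoter and terminated by the bovine growth hormone polyadenylation signal. T7 and SP6 promoters flank the insert and can serve for in vitro transcription or as sequencing primer sites. A separate SV40 early promoter drives the neomycin phosphotransferase gene with an SV40 poly(A) signal, which allows G418 selection of stable transfectants. In E. coli the plasmid replicates from a high-copy ColE1/pUC-type origin and is selected with ampicillin through the β-lactamase gene. An f1 origin is also present. The construct was deposited for assessing which AUP1 domains are required for its function, in work on AUP1 binding to the E2 enzyme UBE2G2 and its role in ER-associated degradation. The epitope tags allow detection and pull-down of the deletion mutant.
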