Addgene plasmid #185340: pCDNA3-AUP1-FLAG-DATDCUE
Purpose: Assessing domain requirement sof AUP1
Depositing lab: Allan Weissman. Depositing organization: National Cancer Institute (NCI). Publication: A structurally conserved site in AUP1 binds the E2 enzyme UBE2G2 and is essential for ER-associated degradation. Smith CE, Tsai YC, Liang YH, Khago D, Mariano J, Li J, Tarasov SG, Gergel E, Tsai B, Villaneuva M, Clapp ME, Magidson V, Chari R, Byrd RA, Ji X, Weissman AM. PLoS Biol. 2021 Dec 8;19(12):e3001474. doi: 10.1371/journal.pbio.3001474. eCollection 2021 Dec. PubMed 34879065.
Backbone
  Vector backbone: pcDNA3-FLAG
  Vector type: Mammalian Expression
Growth in bacteria
  Bacterial resistance: Ampicillin, 100 μg/mL
  Growth temperature: 37°C
  Growth strain: DH5alpha
  Copy number: High Copy
Gene/Insert
  Gene/Insert name: AUP1
  Species: H. sapiens (human)
  Mutation: deletion of aa 90-337 corresponding to the acyl transferase and CUE domains
  Entrez Gene: AUP1
  Tag / fusion protein: FLAG, 6xHis (C terminal on backbone)
  Cloning method: Restriction Enzyme; 5′ cloning site BamHI (unknown if destroyed); 3′ cloning site XhoI (unknown if destroyed)
Terms and licenses: Academic/Nonprofit Terms; Industry Terms: Not Available to Industry
How to cite: pCDNA3-AUP1-FLAG-DATDCUE was a gift from Allan Weissman (Addgene plasmid # 185340 ; http://n2t.net/addgene:185340 ; RRID:Addgene_185340)
